Addgene plasmid #237636: pRK5_mEGFP-EWS-FLI1
Purpose: For overexpression of mEGFP-EWS-FLI1
Depositing lab: Denes Hnisz. Depositing organization: Max Planck Institute for Molecular Genetics. Publication: Probing condensate microenvironments with a micropeptide killswitch. Zhang Y, Stoppelkamp I, Fernandez-Pernas P, Allram M, Charman M, Magalhaes AP, Piedavent-Salomon M, Sommer G, Sung YC, Meyer K, Grams N, Halko E, Dongre S, Meierhofer D, Malszycki M, Ilik IA, Aktas T, Kraushar ML, Vastenhouw N, Weitzman MD, Grebien F, Niskanen H, Hnisz D. Nature. 2025 Jun 4. doi: 10.1038/s41586-025-09141-5. PubMed 40468084.
Backbone
  Vector backbone: pRK5
  Vector type: Mammalian Expression
Growth in bacteria
  Bacterial resistance: Ampicillin, 100 μg/mL
  Growth temperature: 37°C
  Growth strain: DH5alpha
  Copy number: High Copy
Gene/Insert
  Gene/Insert name: EWS-FLI1
  Species: H. sapiens (human)
  Entrez Gene: EWSR1 (a.k.a. EWS, EWS-FLI1)
  Tag / fusion protein: mEGFP (N terminal on insert)
  Cloning method: Gibson Cloning
Terms and licenses: Academic/Nonprofit Terms; Industry Terms: Not Available to Industry
How to cite: pRK5_mEGFP-EWS-FLI1 was a gift from Denes Hnisz (Addgene plasmid # 237636 ; http://n2t.net/addgene:237636 ; RRID:Addgene_237636)
