[The description below was written by a language model from this plasmid's Addgene catalogue record and pLannotate feature annotations shown in this document.]
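Description:
pRK5_mEGFP-EWS-FLI1 is a 6,878 nt mammalian expression plasmid built on the pRK5 backbone for overexpressing the human EWS-FLI1 fusion oncoprotein tagged at its N terminus with monomeric EGFP. It is propagated in E. coli as a high-copy plasmid through a ColE1/pUC-type origin and selected with ampicillin via the β-lactamase gene and its own promoter. The backbone also carries an M13 phage origin for single-stranded DNA production. Scattered remnants of earlier cloning vectors (lacZα, lacI, rop and bom fragments, plus a lac promoter/operator and CAP site) have no evident role in the construct's intended use. No mammalian selection marker is annotated, which is consistent with transient transfection.

The expression cassette is driven by the human cytomegalovirus immediate early enhancer and promoter, followed by a fragment of CMV intron A and an SP6 promoter, which could in principle support in vitro transcription. A short fragment matching a mouse IgH signal sequence is annotated upstream of the reading frame; it appears to be a backbone remnant, and the record does not indicate that it is part of the expressed protein. The coding region consists of mEGFP followed by an EWSR1 fragment joined to a FLI1 fragment, and it is terminated by an SV40 polyadenylation signal. An SV40 enhancer/early promoter region lies downstream. The insert was assembled by Gibson cloning. The fluorescent tag allows the fusion protein's localisation to be visualised in live or fixed cells, and the associated publication concerns probing the microenvironments of biomolecular condensates, which suggests use in imaging EWS-FLI1 assemblies.
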