Features (pLannotate 1.2.2; 22 found; start..end, strand, type, name):
     14..393     +  enhancer       CMV enhancer: human cytomegalovirus immediate early enhancer
    394..597     +  promoter       CMV promoter: human cytomegalovirus (CMV) immediate early promoter
    733..776     +  intron         CMV intron (fragment): modified intron A from human cytomegalovirus
    828..846     +  promoter       SP6 promoter: promoter for bacteriophage SP6 RNA polymerase
    850..887     +  CDS            IgH signal sequence (fragment): signal sequence from the mouse immunoglobulin heavy chain variable region
    940..1656    +  CDS            mEGFP: mEGFP is a basic (constitutively fluorescent) green fluorescent protein published in 2002, derived from Aequorea victoria. It has moderate acid sensitivity.
   1666..2424    +  CDS            EWSR1 (fragment): EWS_HUMAN - Also known as EWS. Experimental evidence at protein level: Swiss-Prot protein existence level 1. Might normally function as a transcriptional repressor. EWS- fusion-proteins (EFPS) may play a role in the tumorigenic process. They may disturb gene expression by mimicking, or interfering with the normal function of CTD-POLII within the transcription initiation complex. They may also contribute to an aberrant activation of the fusion protein target genes. From Homo sapiens (Human).
   2467..3159    +  CDS            FLI1 (fragment): FLI1_HUMAN - Experimental evidence at protein level: Swiss-Prot protein existence level 1. Sequence-specific transcriptional activator (PubMed:24100448, PubMed:26316623, PubMed:28255014). Recognizes the DNA sequence 5'- C[CA]GGAAGT-3'. From Homo sapiens (Human).
   3191..3325    +  polyA_signal   SV40 poly(A) signal: SV40 polyadenylation signal
   3394..3751    +  promoter       SV40 promoter: SV40 enhancer and early promoter
   3770..3924    +  CDS            lacZα (fragment): LacZα fragment of β-galactosidase; lacZ fragment
   3930..3981    -  misc_feature   bom (fragment): basis of mobility region from pBR322
   4000..4380    +  rep_origin     M13 ori (sequence partly withheld): M13 bacteriophage origin of replication; arrow indicates direction of (+) strand synthesis
   4456..4505    -  misc_feature   bom (fragment): basis of mobility region from pBR322
   4607..4642    -  CDS            rop (fragment): Rop protein, which maintains plasmids at low copy number; rop
   4737..4841    +  promoter       AmpR promoter: bla
   4842..5702    +  CDS            AmpR: β-lactamase; bla; confers resistance to ampicillin, carbenicillin, and related antibiotics
   5873..6461    +  rep_origin     ori: high-copy-number ColE1/pMB1/pBR322/pUC origin of replication
   6644..6736    +  CDS            lacI (fragment): lac repressor; lacI; The lac repressor binds to the lac operator to inhibit transcription in E. coli. This inhibition can be relieved by adding lactose or isopropyl-β-D-thiogalactopyranoside (IPTG).
   6749..6770    +  protein_bind   CAP binding site: CAP binding activates transcription in the presence of cAMP. E. coli catabolite activator protein
   6785..6815    +  promoter       lac promoter: promoter for the E. coli lac operon
   6823..6839    +  protein_bind   lac operator: The lac repressor binds to the lac operator to inhibit transcription in E. coli. This inhibition can be relieved by adding lactose or isopropyl-β-D-thiogalactopyranoside (IPTG). lac repressor encoded by lacI
>Addgene plasmid #237636 | pRK5_mEGFP-EWS-FLI1 | addgene full sequence | sequence record 471754 | Addgene NGS Result
TTCGAGCTCGCCCGACATTGATTATTGACTAGTTATTAATAGTAATCAATTACGGGGTCATTAGTTCATA
GCCCATATATGGAGTTCCGCGTTACATAACTTACGGTAAATGGCCCGCCTGGCTGACCGCCCAACGACCC
CCGCCCATTGACGTCAATAATGACGTATGTTCCCATAGTAACGCCAATAGGGACTTTCCATTGACGTCAA
TGGGTGGAGTATTTACGGTAAACTGCCCACTTGGCAGTACATCAAGTGTATCATATGCCAAGTACGCCCC
CTATTGACGTCAATGACGGTAAATGGCCCGCCTGGCATTATGCCCAGTACATGACCTTATGGGACTTTCC
TACTTGGCAGTACATCTACGTATTAGTCATCGCTATTACCATGGTGATGCGGTTTTGGCAGTACATCAAT
GGGCGTGGATAGCGGTTTGACTCACGGGGATTTCCAAGTCTCCACCCCATTGACGTCAATGGGAGTTTGT
TTTGGCACCAAAATCAACGGGACTTTCCAAAATGTCGTAACAACTCCGCCCCATTGACGCAAATGGGCGG
TAGGCGTGTACGGTGGGAGGTCTATATAAGCAGAGCTCGTTTAGTGAACCGTCAGATCGCCTGGAGACGC
CATCCACGCTGTTTTGACCTCCATAGAAGACACCGGGACCGATCCAGCCTCCGCGGCCGGGAACGGTGCA
TTGGAACGCGGATTCCCCGTGCCAAGAGTGACGTAAGTACCGCCTATAGAGTCTATAGGCCCACCCCCTT
GGCTTCGTTAGAACGCGGCTACAATTAATACATAACCTTATGTATCATACACATACGATTTAGGTGACAC
TATAGAATAACATCCACTTTGCCTTTCTCTCCACAGGTGTCCACTCCCAGGTCCAACTGCACCTCGGTTC
TATCGATTGAATTCGTACCGGTCGCCACCATGGTGAGCAAGGGCGAGGAGCTGTTCACCGGGGTGGTGCC
CATCCTGGTCGAGCTGGACGGCGACGTAAACGGCCACAAGTTCAGCGTGTCCGGCGAGGGCGAGGGCGAT
GCCACCTACGGCAAGCTGACCCTGAAGTTCATCTGCACCACCGGCAAGCTGCCCGTGCCCTGGCCCACCC
TCGTGACCACCCTGACCTACGGCGTGCAGTGCTTCAGCCGCTACCCCGACCACATGAAGCAGCACGACTT
CTTCAAGTCCGCCATGCCCGAAGGCTACGTCCAGGAGCGCACCATCTTCTTCAAGGACGACGGCAACTAC
AAGACCCGCGCCGAGGTGAAGTTCGAGGGCGACACCCTGGTGAACCGCATCGAGCTGAAGGGCATCGACT
TCAAGGAGGACGGCAACATCCTGGGGCACAAGCTGGAGTACAACTACAACAGCCACAACGTCTATATCAT
GGCCGACAAGCAGAAGAACGGCATCAAGGTGAACTTCAAGATCCGCCACAACATCGAGGACGGCAGCGTG
CAGCTCGCCGACCACTACCAGCAGAACACCCCCATCGGCGACGGCCCCGTGCTGCTGCCCGACAACCACT
ACCTGAGCACCCAGTCCAAGCTGAGCAAAGACCCCAACGAGAAGCGCGATCACATGGTCCTGCTGGAGTT
CGTGACCGCCGCCGGGATCACTCTCGGCATGGACGAGCTGTACAAGACCGGCGGCATGGCGTCCACGGAT
TACAGTACCTATAGCCAAGCTGCAGCGCAGCAGGGCTACAGTGCTTACACCGCCCAGCCCACTCAAGGAT
ATGCACAGACCACCCAGGCATATGGGCAACAAAGCTATGGAACCTATGGACAGCCCACTGATGTCAGCTA
TACCCAGGCTCAGACCACTGCAACCTATGGGCAGACCGCCTATGCAACTTCTTATGGACAGCCTCCCACT
GGTTATACTACTCCAACTGCCCCCCAGGCATACAGCCAGCCTGTCCAGGGGTATGGCACTGGTGCTTATG
ATACCACCACTGCTACAGTCACCACCACCCAGGCCTCCTATGCAGCTCAGTCTGCATATGGCACTCAGCC
TGCTTATCCAGCCTATGGGCAGCAGCCAGCAGCCACTGCACCTACAAGACCGCAGGATGGAAACAAGCCC
ACTGAGACTAGTCAACCTCAATCTAGCACAGGGGGTTACAACCAGCCCAGCCTAGGATATGGACAGAGTA
ACTACAGTTATCCCCAGGTACCTGGGAGCTACCCCATGCAGCCAGTCACTGCACCTCCATCCTACCCTCC
TACCAGCTATTCCTCTACACAGCCGACTAGTTATGATCAGAGCAGTTACTCTCAGCAGAACACCTATGGG
CAACCGAGCAGCTATGGACAGCAGAGTAGCTATGGTCAACAAAGCAGCTATGGGCAGCAGCCTCCCACTA
GTTACCCACCCCAAACTGGATCCTACAGCCAAGCTCCAAGTCAATATAGCCAACAGAGCAGCAGCTACGG
GCAGCAGAACCCTTCTTATGACTCAGTCAGAAGAGGAGCATGGGGCAATAACATGAATTCTGGCCTCAAC
AAAAGTCCTCCCCTTGGAGGGGCACAAACGATCAGTAAGAATACAGAGCAACGGCCCCAGCCAGATCCGT
ATCAGATCCTGGGCCCGACCAGCAGTCGCCTAGCCAACCCTGGAAGCGGGCAGATCCAGCTGTGGCAATT
CCTCCTGGAGCTGCTCTCCGACAGCGCCAACGCCAGCTGTATCACCTGGGAGGGGACCAACGGGGAGTTC
AAAATGACGGACCCCGATGAGGTGGCCAGGCGCTGGGGCGAGCGGAAAAGCAAGCCCAACATGAATTACG
ACAAGCTGAGCCGGGCCCTCCGTTATTACTATGATAAAAACATTATGACCAAAGTGCACGGCAAAAGATA
TGCTTACAAATTTGACTTCCACGGCATTGCCCAGGCTCTGCAGCCACATCCGACCGAGTCGTCCATGTAC
AAGTACCCTTCTGACATCTCCTACATGCCTTCCTACCATGCCCACCAGCAGAAGGTGAACTTTGTCCCTC
CCCATCCATCCTCCATGCCTGTCACTTCCTCCAGCTTCTTTGGAGCCGCATCACAATACTGGACCTCCCC
CACGGGGGGAATCTACCCCAACCCCAACGTCCCCCGCCATCCTAACACCCACGTGCCTTCACACTTAGGC
AGCTACTACTGAACCTGCAGAAGCTTGGCCGCCATGGCCCAACTTGTTTATTGCAGCTTATAATGGTTAC
AAATAAAGCAATAGCATCACAAATTTCACAAATAAAGCATTTTTTTCACTGCATTCTAGTTGTGGTTTGT
CCAAACTCATCAATGTATCTTATCATGTCTGGATCGGGAATTAATTCGGCGCAGCACCATGGCCTGAAAT
AACCTCTGAAAGAGGAACTTGGTTAGGTACCTTCTGAGGCGGAAAGAACCAGCTGTGGAATGTGTGTCAG
TTAGGGTGTGGAAAGTCCCCAGGCTCCCCAGCAGGCAGAAGTATGCAAAGCATGCATCTCAATTAGTCAG
CAACCAGGTGTGGAAAGTCCCCAGGCTCCCCAGCAGGCAGAAGTATGCAAAGCATGCATCTCAATTAGTC
AGCAACCATAGTCCCGCCCCTAACTCCGCCCATCCCGCCCCTAACTCCGCCCAGTTCCGCCCATTCTCCG
CCCCATGGCTGACTAATTTTTTTTATTTATGCAGAGGCCGAGGCCGCCTCGGCCTCTGAGCTATTCCAGA
AGTAGTGAGGAGGCTTTTTTGGAGGCCTAGGCTTTTGCAAAAAGCTGTTAACAGCTTGGCACTGGCCGTC
GTTTTACAACGTCGTGACTGGGAAAACCCTGGCGTTACCCAACTTAATCGCCTTGCAGCACATCCCCCTT
TCGCCAGCTGGCGTAATAGCGAAGAGGCCCGCACCGATCGCCCTTCCCAACAGTTGCGCAGCCTGAATGG
CGAATGGCGCCTGATGCGGTATTTTCTCCTTACGCATCTGTGCGGTATTTCACACCGCATA
[142 nt withheld, positions 3982-4123]
C
[141 nt withheld, positions 4125-4265]
CCTTTGACGTTGGAGTCCACGTTCTTT
[37 nt withheld, positions 4293-4329]
ACCCTATCTCGGGCTATTCTTTTGATTTATAAGGGATTTTGCCGATTTCGGCCTATTGGTTAAAAAATGA
GCTGATTTAACAAAAATTTAACGCGAATTTTAACAAAATATTAACGTTTACAATTTTATGGTGCACTCTC
AGTACAATCTGCTCTGATGCCGCATAGTTAAGCCAGCCCCGACACCCGCCAACACCCGCTGACGCGCCCT
GACGGGCTTGTCTGCTCCCGGCATCCGCTTACAGACAAGCTGTGACCGTCTCCGGGAGCTGCATGTGTCA
GAGGTTTTCACCGTCATCACCGAAACGCGCGAGACGAAAGGGCCTCGTGATACGCCTATTTTTATAGGTT
AATGTCATGATAATAATGGTTTCTTAGACGTCAGGTGGCACTTTTCGGGGAAATGTGCGCGGAACCCCTA
TTTGTTTATTTTTCTAAATACATTCAAATATGTATCCGCTCATGAGACAATAACCCTGATAAATGCTTCA
ATAATATTGAAAAAGGAAGAGTATGAGTATTCAACATTTCCGTGTCGCCCTTATTCCCTTTTTTGCGGCA
TTTTGCCTTCCTGTTTTTGCTCACCCAGAAACGCTGGTGAAAGTAAAAGATGCTGAAGATCAGTTGGGTG
CACGAGTGGGTTACATCGAACTGGATCTCAACAGCGGTAAGATCCTTGAGAGTTTTCGCCCCGAAGAACG
TTTTCCAATGATGAGCACTTTTAAAGTTCTGCTATGTGGCGCGGTATTATCCCGTATTGACGCCGGGCAA
GAGCAACTCGGTCGCCGCATACACTATTCTCAGAATGACTTGGTTGAGTACTCACCAGTCACAGAAAAGC
ATCTTACGGATGGCATGACAGTAAGAGAATTATGCAGTGCTGCCATAACCATGAGTGATAACACTGCGGC
CAACTTACTTCTGACAACGATCGGAGGACCGAAGGAGCTAACCGCTTTTTTGCACAACATGGGGGATCAT
GTAACTCGCCTTGATCGTTGGGAACCGGAGCTGAATGAAGCCATACCAAACGACGAGCGTGACACCACGA
TGCCTGTAGCAATGGCAACAACGTTGCGCAAACTATTAACTGGCGAACTACTTACTCTAGCTTCCCGGCA
ACAATTAATAGACTGGATGGAGGCGGATAAAGTTGCAGGACCACTTCTGCGCTCGGCCCTTCCGGCTGGC
TGGTTTATTGCTGATAAATCTGGAGCCGGTGAGCGTGGGTCTCGCGGTATCATTGCAGCACTGGGGCCAG
ATGGTAAGCCCTCCCGTATCGTAGTTATCTACACGACGGGGAGTCAGGCAACTATGGATGAACGAAATAG
ACAGATCGCTGAGATAGGTGCCTCACTGATTAAGCATTGGTAACTGTCAGACCAAGTTTACTCATATATA
CTTTAGATTGATTTAAAACTTCATTTTTAATTTAAAAGGATCTAGGTGAAGATCCTTTTTGATAATCTCA
TGACCAAAATCCCTTAACGTGAGTTTTCGTTCCACTGAGCGTCAGACCCCGTAGAAAAGATCAAAGGATC
TTCTTGAGATCCTTTTTTTCTGCGCGTAATCTGCTGCTTGCAAACAAAAAAACCACCGCTACCAGCGGTG
GTTTGTTTGCCGGATCAAGAGCTACCAACTCTTTTTCCGAAGGTAACTGGCTTCAGCAGAGCGCAGATAC
CAAATACTGTTCTTCTAGTGTAGCCGTAGTTAGGCCACCACTTCAAGAACTCTGTAGCACCGCCTACATA
CCTCGCTCTGCTAATCCTGTTACCAGTGGCTGCTGCCAGTGGCGATAAGTCGTGTCTTACCGGGTTGGAC
TCAAGACGATAGTTACCGGATAAGGCGCAGCGGTCGGGCTGAACGGGGGGTTCGTGCACACAGCCCAGCT
TGGAGCGAACGACCTACACCGAACTGAGATACCTACAGCGTGAGCTATGAGAAAGCGCCACGCTTCCCGA
AGGGAGAAAGGCGGACAGGTATCCGGTAAGCGGCAGGGTCGGAACAGGAGAGCGCACGAGGGAGCTTCCA
GGGGGAAACGCCTGGTATCTTTATAGTCCTGTCGGGTTTCGCCACCTCTGACTTGAGCGTCGATTTTTGT
GATGCTCGTCAGGGGGGCGGAGCCTATGGAAAAACGCCAGCAACGCGGCCTTTTTACGGTTCCTGGCCTT
TTGCTGGCCTTTTGCTCACATGTTCTTTCCTGCGTTATCCCCTGATTCTGTGGATAACCGTATTACCGCC
TTTGAGTGAGCTGATACCGCTCGCCGCAGCCGAACGACCGAGCGCAGCGAGTCAGTGAGCGAGGAAGCGG
AAGAGCGCCCAATACGCAAACCGCCTCTCCCCGCGCGTTGGCCGATTCATTAATGCAGCTGGCACGACAG
GTTTCCCGACTGGAAAGCGGGCAGTGAGCGCAACGCAATTAATGTGAGTTAGCTCACTCATTAGGCACCC
CAGGCTTTACACTTTATGCTTCCGGCTCGTATGTTGTGTGGAATTGTGAGCGGATAACAATTTCACACAG
GAAACAGCTATGACATGATTACGAATTAA
